>Addgene plasmid #122468 | pDONR223 SCAF8_isoD_CRISPR_resistant | depositor full sequence | sequence record 234022 | pDONR223 SCAF8_isoD_CRISPR_resistant sequence 6612 bps
CTTTCCTGCGTTATCCCCTGATTCTGTGGATAACCGTATTACCGCCTTTGAGTGAGCTGATACCGCTCGC
CGCAGCCGAACGACCGAGCGCAGCGAGTCAGTGAGCGAGGAAGCGGAAGAGCGCCCAATACGCAAACCGC
CTCTCCCCGCGCGTTGGCCGATTCATTAATGCAGCTGGCACGACAGGTTTCCCGACTGGAAAGCGGGCAG
TGAGCGCAACGCAATTAATACGCGTACCGCTAGCCAGGAAGAGTTTGTAGAAACGCAAAAAGGCCATCCG
TCAGGATGGCCTTCTGCTTAGTTTGATGCCTGGCAGTTTATGGCGGGCGTCCTGCCCGCCACCCTCCGGG
CCGTTGCTTCACAACGTTCAAATCCGCTCCCGGCGGATTTGTCCTACTCAGGAGAGCGTTCACCGACAAA
CAACAGATAAAACGAAAGGCCCAGTCTTCCGACTGAGCCTTTCGTTTTATTTGATGCCTGGCAGTTCCCT
ACTCTCGCGTTAACGCTAGCATGGATGTTTTCCCAGTCACGACGTTGTAAAACGACGGCCAGTCTTAAGC
TCGGGCCCCAAATAATGATTTTATTTTGACTGATAGTGACCTGTTCGTTGCAACAAATTGATGAGCAATG
CTTTTTTATAATGCCAACTTTGTACAAAAAAGCAGGCTTCACCATGGAGGCCGTGAAGACCTTCAATAGC
GAGTTGTATTCCCTGAATGACTATAAACCACCCATTTCGAAAGCGAAAATGACCCAAATTACTAAGGCAG
CCATCAAAGCTATTAAGTTCTATAAACATGTGGTACAGAGTGTTGAGAAGTTTATTCAGAAATGTAAACC
AGAATACAAAGTACCTGGACTTTATGTTATTGACTCCATTGTGCGACAATCCCGACATCAGTTTGGTCAA
GAAAAGGATGTGTTTGCACCCAGATTTAGTAATAACATCATTAGCACTTTCCAGAATTTATATCGTTGCC
CTGGGGATGACAAGAGTAAAATAGTGAGAGTACTAAACTTATGGCAGAAGAATAATGTATTTAAGAGTGA
GATTATTCAGCCCCTTTTGGATATGGCAGCCGGGATTCCGCCTCCAGTTGTCACACCTGTTTTGGCCAGC
ACTACCACTGCTATGAGCAATACTCCAGGAACTCCAGTCACGCCGGTCACGCCTGCCAATGTGGTTCAGG
GATTGCCAGACCCATGGGTATCTCAGATAACAAATACAGATACACTTGCGGCTGTAGCTCAGATCTTGCA
AAGTCCTCAAGGCCAGCAGCTTCAACAATTAATACAAACCTTACAGATACAACAACAGAAGCCCCAGCCT
TCCATTCTGCAGGCCCTAGATGCTGGTCTTGTTGTTCAGTTGCAAGCTCTTACGGCACAACTTACAGCTG
CAGCTGCAGCTGCCAACACTCTTACTCCCTTAGAACAGGGAGTCTCCTTTAACAAGAAGTTGATGGATAG
GTTTGATTTTGGGGAAGACTCTGAGCATAGTGAAGAACCCAAAAAGGAAATTCCAGCTTCACAACTTTCT
CACGTTTCAGAATCTGTGAACAATTCCATTTTTCATCAGATAGCAGAACAACTACAACAGCAAAACCTAG
AACATCTCAGACAGCAGCTCTTGGAGCAGCAACAGCCTCAAAAGGCCACTCCTCAGGATAGTCAGGAAGG
AACCTTTGGGTCAGAGCATTCAGCGTCACCATCACAAGGGAGTAGTCAGCAGCATTTTCTTGAACCTGAA
GTCAATTTGGATGATTCCATAGATATTCAGCAACAGGATATGGATATAGATGAAGGGCAAGATGGAGTGG
AAGAGGAGGTCTTTGAACAAGAAGCTAAGAAAGTGGCGGTTCGCTCAAGATCAAGAACACATTCACGATC
TCGTTCAAGATCACCAAGAAAACGAAGGTCTAGGTCACGGTCTGGCTCTAGAAAGCGTAAACACAGAAAG
CGATCACGCTCCCGCTCAAGAGAAAGAAAGAGGAAATCATCACGGTCGTATTCAAGTGAAAGGAGAGCCA
GAGAAAGGGAGAAAGAACGACAGAAAAAGGGATTACCTCCAATTAGATCTAAAACACTAAGTGTATGTAG
TACTACTCTCTGGGTTGGGCAAGTGGACAAGAAGGCAACACAGCAAGACTTAACCAACCTGTTTGAAGAG
TTTGGACAGATTGAATCCATTAATATGATTCCTCCGCGAGGCTGTGCTTATGTCTGCATGGTTCATCGAC
AAGATGCATTTCGAGCTCTTCAGAAACTCAGTTCTGGATCATATAAAATTGGGTCCAAGGTCATTAAGAT
CGCTTGGGCTTTAAACAAAGGTGTAAAAACAGAATACAAACAATTCTGGGATGTGGATCTTGGAGTTACA
TATATACCATGGGAAAAAGTTAAAGTGGATGACTTGGAAGGTTTTGCAGAAGGAGGCATGATTGATCAGG
AGACTGTAAATACTGAGTGGGAAACTGTGAAAAGCTCAGAACCTGTTAAAGAGACGGTCCAGACAACTCA
GAGCCCAACTCCAGTTGAAAAGGAGACAGTGGTCACAACCCAGGCAGAGGTTTTCCCTCCTCCTGTTGCT
ATGTTGCAGATTCCAGTGGCGCCAGCCGTGCCTACAGTTAGTTTAGTCCCACCAGCATTTCCTGTGTCGA
TGCCGGTTCCTCCTCCTGGATTCAGTCCAATCCCTCCACCTCCTTTTTTAAGAGCAAGTTTTAACCCTTC
ACAACCACCACCTGGTTTCATGCCGCCTCCAGTTCCCCCACCTGTTGTGCCACCCCCTACGATTCCACCA
GTAGTACCAACATCTTTAGTGCAGCCGTCATTATCCATGACACCGGAAACTGTGAAAGATGTTGGATTTG
GTAGCCTTGTTATACCAGGCGGTTCTGTTGCCAGCAATCTTGCTACTTCCGCTCTGCCAGCTGGAAATGT
TTTTAATGCTCCAACTAAACAGGCAGAGCCTGAAGAAAAAGTACCTCATCTTATAGACCACCAGATTTCT
TCTGGTGAAAACACCAGATCAGTGATTCCAAATGATATTTCAAGTAATGCTGCAATTTTAGGAGGACAGC
CGCCAAATGTGACAAGCAATTCTGGAATTCTGGGAGTCCAAAGACCAAATGTATCAAGTAATTCTGAAAT
TCTTGGGGTCCGGCCATCTAATGTTTCCAGTAGTTCTGGGATTATTGCAGCCCAACCACCAAATATTCTA
AATAACTCTGGAATATTGGGAATACAGCCACCCAGTGTGTCAAATAGTTCTGGACTTTTGGGAGTGCTAC
CCCCAAATATACCTAACAATTCTGGACTTGTAGGAGTACAGCCACCAAATGTTCCAAATACTCCTGGACT
TCTGGGAACACAGCCACCAGCTGGACCTCAAAACTTACCCCCTTTAAGTATCCCTAATCAAAGGATGCCC
ACAATGCCAATGTTAGACATTCGTCCGGGACTAATACCACAGGCACCTGGGCCAAGATTCCCTTTAATAC
AGCCTGGAATTCCACCCCAACGGGGAATCCCACCCCCATCGGTACTTGATTCAGCTCTTCATCCACCACC
CCGTGGACCTTTTCCTCCAGGAGATATTTTTAGTCAACCAGAAAGACCTTTTTTAGCTCCTGGAAGACAA
AGCGTAGACAATGTTACTAACCCAGAAAAAAGGATACCACTTGGGAATGATAACATTCAACAGGAAGGAG
ATAGAGATTACCGGTTTCCTCCTATAGAAACCAGGGAAAGCATTAGTAGACCTCCCCCTGTGGATGTTAG
AGATGTGGTTGGGCGGCCTATAGATCCAAGAGAAGGTCCTGGACGGCCTCCACTAGATGGTAGGGATCAT
TTTGGAAGACCTCCTGTAGATATAAGAGAGAATCTTGTGAGGCCAGGTATAGATCATCTTGGTCGAAGAG
ACCACTTTGGCTTTAATCCAGAGAAGCCCTGGGGGCATAGAGGAGATTTTGATGAGAGAGAGCATCGGGT
TCTACCGGTCTATGGTGGTCCAAAAGGCTTACATGAAGAAAGAGGTAGATTTCGGTCTGGAAACTATCGA
TTTGATCCTAGAAGTGGTCCTTGGAACCGAGGATTTGGACAAGAAGTTCACAGAGATTTTGATGACCGCA
GAAGACCCTGGGAGAGGCAAAGGGATAGGGATGACAGAGATTTTGATTTCTGCAGAGAAATGAATGGAAA
TCGTCTTGGACGAGACAGAATTCAAAACACTTGGGTTCCCCCTCCTCATGCTCGGGTTTTTGATTATTTT
GAAGGGGCCACTTCTCAACGAAAAGGTGATAATGTGCCTCAGGTTAATGGTGAAAATACAGAGAGACATG
CTCAGCCACCACCTATACCAGTACAGAATGATCCTGAACTTTATGAAAAACTGACATCTTCAAATGAAAT
AAACAAGGAGAAGAGTGACACAGTTGCTGATATAGAAAGTGAACCAGTGGTAGAAAGCACAGAAACTGAG
GGGACATAAAACCCAGCTTTCTTGTACAAAGTTGGCATTATAAGAAAGCATTGCTTATCAATTTGTTGCA
ACGAACAGGTCACTATCAGTCAAAATAAAATCATTATTTGCCATCCAGCTGATATCCCCTATAGTGAGTC
GTATTACATGGTCATAGCTGTTTCCTGGCAGCTCTGGCCCGTGTCTCAAAATCTCTGATGTTACATTGCA
CAAGATAAAAATATATCATCATGCCTCCTCTAGACCAGCCAGGACAGAAATGCCTCGACTTCGCTGCTGC
CCAAGGTTGCCGGGTGACGCACACCGTGGAAACGGATGAAGGCACGAACCCAGTGGACATAAGCCTGTTC
GGTTCGTAAGCTGTAATGCAAGTAGCGTATGCGCTCACGCAACTGGTCCAGAACCTTGACCGAACGCAGC
GGTGGTAACGGCGCAGTGGCGGTTTTCATGGCTTGTTATGACTGTTTTTTTGGGGTACAGTCTATGCCTC
GGGCATCCAAGCAGCAAGCGCGTTACGCCGTGGGTCGATGTTTGATGTTATGGAGCAGCAACGATGTTAC
GCAGCAGGGCAGTCGCCCTAAAACAAAGTTAAACATCATGAGGGAAGCGGTGATCGCCGAAGTATCGACT
CAACTATCAGAGGTAGTTGGCGTCATCGAGCGCCATCTCGAACCGACGTTGCTGGCCGTACATTTGTACG
GCTCCGCAGTGGATGGCGGCCTGAAGCCACACAGTGATATTGATTTGCTGGTTACGGTGACCGTAAGGCT
TGATGAAACAACGCGGCGAGCTTTGATCAACGACCTTTTGGAAACTTCGGCTTCCCCTGGAGAGAGCGAG
ATTCTCCGCGCTGTAGAAGTCACCATTGTTGTGCACGACGACATCATTCCGTGGCGTTATCCAGCTAAGC
GCGAACTGCAATTTGGAGAATGGCAGCGCAATGACATTCTTGCAGGTATCTTCGAGCCAGCCACGATCGA
CATTGATCTGGCTATCTTGCTGACAAAAGCAAGAGAACATAGCGTTGCCTTGGTAGGTCCAGCGGCGGAG
GAACTCTTTGATCCGGTTCCTGAACAGGATCTATTTGAGGCGCTAAATGAAACCTTAACGCTATGGAACT
CGCCGCCCGACTGGGCTGGCGATGAGCGAAATGTAGTGCTTACGTTGTCCCGCATTTGGTACAGCGCAGT
AACCGGCAAAATCGCGCCGAAGGATGTCGCTGCCGACTGGGCAATGGAGCGCCTGCCGGCCCAGTATCAG
CCCGTCATACTTGAAGCTAGACAGGCTTATCTTGGACAAGAAGAAGATCGCTTGGCCTCGCGCGCAGATC
AGTTGGAAGAATTTGTCCACTACGTGAAAGGCGAGATCACCAAGGTAGTCGGCAAATAACCCTCGAGCCA
CCCATGACCAAAATCCCTTAACGTGAGTTACGCGTCGTTCCACTGAGCGTCAGACCCCGTAGAAAAGATC
AAAGGATCTTCTTGAGATCCTTTTTTTCTGCGCGTAATCTGCTGCTTGCAAACAAAAAAACCACCGCTAC
CAGCGGTGGTTTGTTTGCCGGATCAAGAGCTACCAACTCTTTTTCCGAAGGTAACTGGCTTCAGCAGAGC
GCAGATACCAAATACTGTCCTTCTAGTGTAGCCGTAGTTAGGCCACCACTTCAAGAACTCTGTAGCACCG
CCTACATACCTCGCTCTGCTAATCCTGTTACCAGTGGCTGCTGCCAGTGGCGATAAGTCGTGTCTTACCG
GGTTGGACTCAAGACGATAGTTACCGGATAAGGCGCAGCGGTCGGGCTGAACGGGGGGTTCGTGCACACA
GCCCAGCTTGGAGCGAACGACCTACACCGAACTGAGATACCTACAGCGTGAGCATTGAGAAAGCGCCACG
CTTCCCGAAGGGAGAAAGGCGGACAGGTATCCGGTAAGCGGCAGGGTCGGAACAGGAGAGCGCACGAGGG
AGCTTCCAGGGGGAAACGCCTGGTATCTTTATAGTCCTGTCGGGTTTCGCCACCTCTGACTTGAGCGTCG
ATTTTTGTGATGCTCGTCAGGGGGGCGGAGCCTATGGAAAAACGCCAGCAACGCGGCCTTTTTACGGTTC
CTGGCCTTTTGCTGGCCTTTTGCTCACATGTT
Features (pLannotate 1.2.2; 12 found; start..end, strand, type, name):
    121..213     +  CDS            lacI (fragment): lac repressor; lacI; The lac repressor binds to the lac operator to inhibit transcription in E. coli. This inhibition can be relieved by adding lactose or isopropyl-β-D-thiogalactopyranoside (IPTG).
    268..295     -  terminator     rrnB T2 terminator: transcription terminator T2 from the E. coli rrnB gene
    427..470     +  terminator     rrnB T1 terminator: Escherichia coli rrnB; transcription terminator T1 from the E. coli rrnB gene
    517..553     -  CDS            lacZα (fragment): LacZα fragment of β-galactosidase; lacZ fragment
    569..668     +  protein_bind   attL1: mutant version of attL; recombination site for the Gateway® LR reaction LR Clonase™
    674..4486    +  CDS            SCAF8: SCAF8_HUMAN - Also known as CCAP7 From Homo sapiens (Human).
   4491..4590    -  protein_bind   attL2: mutant version of attL; recombination site for the Gateway® LR reaction LR Clonase™
   4608..4626    -  promoter       T7 promoter: promoter for bacteriophage T7 RNA polymerase
   4816..4839    +  promoter       Pc promoter (fragment): intI1 (promoter lies within the coding sequence); class 1 integron promoter
   5015..5071    +  CDS            GmR (fragment): gentamycin acetyltransferase; aacC1; confers resistance to gentamycin
   5078..5869    +  CDS            SmR: aminoglycoside adenylyltransferase (Murphy, 1985); aadA; confers resistance to spectinomycin and streptomycin
   5962..6550    +  rep_origin     ori: high-copy-number ColE1/pMB1/pBR322/pUC origin of replication
