>Addgene plasmid #122468 | pDONR223 SCAF8_isoD_CRISPR_resistant | addgene full sequence | sequence record 237997 | Addgene NGS Result
ATTTGTCCTACTCAGGAGAGCGTTCACCGACAAACAACAGATAAAACGAAAGGCCCAGTCTTCCGACTGA
GCCTTTCGTTTTATTTGATGCCTGGCAGTTCCCTACTCTCGCGTTAACGCTAGCATGGATGTTTTCCCAG
TCACGACGTTGTAAAACGACGGCCAGTCTTAAGCTCGGGCCCCAAATAATGATTTTATTTTGACTGATAG
TGACCTGTTCGTTGCAACAAATTGATGAGCAATGCTTTTTTATAATGCCAACTTTGTACAAAAAAGCAGG
CTTCACCATGGAGGCCGTGAAGACCTTCAATAGCGAGTTGTATTCCCTGAATGACTATAAACCACCCATT
TCGAAAGCGAAAATGACCCAAATTACTAAGGCAGCCATCAAAGCTATTAAGTTCTATAAACATGTGGTAC
AGAGTGTTGAGAAGTTTATTCAGAAATGTAAACCAGAATACAAAGTACCTGGACTTTATGTTATTGACTC
CATTGTGCGACAATCCCGACATCAGTTTGGTCAAGAAAAGGATGTGTTTGCACCCAGATTTAGTAATAAC
ATCATTAGCACTTTCCAGAATTTATATCGTTGCCCTGGGGATGACAAGAGTAAAATAGTGAGAGTACTAA
ACTTATGGCAGAAGAATAATGTATTTAAGAGTGAGATTATTCAGCCCCTTTTGGATATGGCAGCCGGGAT
TCCGCCTCCAGTTGTCACACCTGTTTTGGCCAGCACTACCACTGCTATGAGCAATACTCCAGGAACTCCA
GTCACGCCGGTCACGCCTGCCAATGTGGTTCAGGGATTGCCAGACCCATGGGTATCTCAGATAACAAATA
CAGATACACTTGCGGCTGTAGCTCAGATCTTGCAAAGTCCTCAAGGCCAGCAGCTTCAACAATTAATACA
AACCTTACAGATACAACAACAGAAGCCCCAGCCTTCCATTCTGCAGGCCCTAGATGCTGGTCTTGTTGTT
CAGTTGCAAGCTCTTACGGCACAACTTACAGCTGCAGCTGCAGCTGCCAACACTCTTACTCCCTTAGAAC
AGGGAGTCTCCTTTAACAAGAAGTTGATGGATAGGTTTGATTTTGGGGAAGACTCTGAGCATAGTGAAGA
ACCCAAAAAGGAAATTCCAGCTTCACAACTTTCTCACGTTTCAGAATCTGTGAACAATTCCATTTTTCAT
CAGATAGCAGAACAACTACAACAGCAAAACCTAGAACATCTCAGACAGCAGCTCTTGGAGCAGCAACAGC
CTCAAAAGGCCACTCCTCAGGATAGTCAGGAAGGAACCTTTGGGTCAGAGCATTCAGCGTCACCATCACA
AGGGAGTAGTCAGCAGCATTTTCTTGAACCTGAAGTCAATTTGGATGATTCCATAGATATTCAGCAACAG
GATATGGATATAGATGAAGGGCAAGATGGAGTGGAAGAGGAGGTCTTTGAACAAGAAGCTAAGAAAGTGG
CGGTTCGCTCAAGATCAAGAACACATTCACGATCTCGTTCAAGATCACCAAGAAAACGAAGGTCTAGGTC
ACGGTCTGGCTCTAGAAAGCGTAAACACAGAAAGCGATCACGCTCCCGCTCAAGAGAAAGAAAGAGGAAA
TCATCACGGTCGTATTCAAGTGAAAGGAGAGCCAGAGAAAGGGAGAAAGAACGACAGAAAAAGGGATTAC
CTCCAATTAGATCTAAAACACTAAGTGTATGTAGTACTACTCTCTGGGTTGGGCAAGTGGACAAGAAGGC
AACACAGCAAGACTTAACCAACCTGTTTGAAGAGTTTGGACAGATTGAATCCATTAATATGATTCCTCCG
CGAGGCTGTGCTTATGTCTGCATGGTTCATCGACAAGATGCATTTCGAGCTCTTCAGAAACTCAGTTCTG
GATCATATAAAATTGGGTCCAAGGTCATTAAGATCGCTTGGGCTTTAAACAAAGGTGTAAAAACAGAATA
CAAACAATTCTGGGATGTGGATCTTGGAGTTACATATATACCATGGGAAAAAGTTAAAGTGGATGACTTG
GAAGGTTTTGCAGAAGGAGGCATGATTGATCAGGAGACTGTAAATACTGAGTGGGAAACTGTGAAAAGCT
CAGAACCTGTTAAAGAGACGGTCCAGACAACTCAGAGCCCAACTCCAGTTGAAAAGGAGACAGTGGTCAC
AACCCAGGCAGAGGTTTTCCCTCCTCCTGTTGCTATGTTGCAGATTCCAGTGGCGCCAGCCGTGCCTACA
GTTAGTTTAGTCCCACCAGCATTTCCTGTGTCGATGCCGGTTCCTCCTCCTGGATTCAGTCCAATCCCTC
CACCTCCTTTTTTAAGAGCAAGTTTTAACCCTTCACAACCACCACCTGGTTTCATGCCGCCTCCAGTTCC
CCCACCTGTTGTGCCACCCCCTACGATTCCACCAGTAGTACCAACATCTTTAGTGCAGCCGTCATTATCC
ATGACACCGGAAACTGTGAAAGATGTTGGATTTGGTAGCCTTGTTATACCAGGCGGTTCTGTTGCCAGCA
ATCTTGCTACTTCCGCTCTGCCAGCTGGAAATGTTTTTAATGCTCCAACTAAACAGGCAGAGCCTGAAGA
AAAAGTACCTCATCTTATAGACCACCAGATTTCTTCTGGTGAAAACACCAGATCAGTGATTCCAAATGAT
ATTTCAAGTAATGCTGCAATTTTAGGAGGACAGCCGCCAAATGTGACAAGCAATTCTGGAATTCTGGGAG
TCCAAAGACCAAATGTATCAAGTAATTCTGAAATTCTTGGGGTCCGGCCATCTAATGTTTCCAGTAGTTC
TGGGATTATTGCAGCCCAACCACCAAATATTCTAAATAACTCTGGAATATTGGGAATACAGCCACCCAGT
GTGTCAAATAGTTCTGGACTTTTGGGAGTGCTACCCCCAAATATACCTAACAATTCTGGACTTGTAGGAG
TACAGCCACCAAATGTTCCAAATACTCCTGGACTTCTGGGAACACAGCCACCAGCTGGACCTCAAAACTT
ACCCCCTTTAAGTATCCCTAATCAAAGGATGCCCACAATGCCAATGTTAGACATTCGTCCGGGACTAATA
CCACAGGCACCTGGGCCAAGATTCCCTTTAATACAGCCTGGAATTCCACCCCAACGGGGAATCCCACCCC
CATCGGTACTTGATTCAGCTCTTCATCCACCACCCCGTGGACCTTTTCCTCCAGGAGATATTTTTAGTCA
ACCAGAAAGACCTTTTTTAGCTCCTGGAAGACAAAGCGTAGACAATGTTACTAACCCAGAAAAAAGGATA
CCACTTGGGAATGATAACATTCAACAGGAAGGAGATAGAGATTATCGGTTTCCTCCTATAGAAACCAGGG
AAAGCATTAGTAGACCTCCCCCTGTGGATGTTAGAGATGTGGTTGGGCGGCCTATAGATCCAAGAGAAGG
TCCTGGACGGCCTCCACTAGATGGTAGGGATCATTTTGGAAGACCTCCTGTAGATATAAGAGAGAATCTT
GTGAGGCCAGGTATAGATCATCTTGGTCGAAGAGACCACTTTGGCTTTAATCCAGAGAAGCCCTGGGGGC
ATAGAGGAGATTTTGATGAGAGAGAGCATCGGGTTCTACCGGTCTATGGTGGTCCAAAAGGCTTACATGA
AGAAAGAGGTAGATTTCGGTCTGGAAACTATCGATTTGATCCTAGAAGTGGTCCTTGGAACCGAGGATTT
GGACAAGAAGTTCACAGAGATTTTGATGACCGCAGAAGACCCTGGGAGAGGCAAAGGGATAGGGATGACA
GAGATTTTGATTTCTGCAGAGAAATGAATGGAAATCGTCTTGGACGAGACAGAATTCAAAACACTTGGGT
TCCCCCTCCTCATGCTCGGGTTTTTGATTATTTTGAAGGGGCCACTTCTCAACGAAAAGGTGATAATGTG
CCTCAGGTTAATGGTGAAAATACAGAGAGACATGCTCAGCCACCACCTATACCAGTACAGAATGATCCTG
AACTTTATGAAAAACTGACATCTTCAAATGAAATAAACAAGGAGAAGAGTGACACAGTTGCTGATATAGA
AAGTGAACCAGTGGTAGAAAGCACAGAAACTGAGGGGACATAAAACCCAGCTTTCTTGTACAAAGTTGGC
ATTATAAGAAAGCATTGCTTATCAATTTGTTGCAACGAACAGGTCACTATCAGTCAAAATAAAATCATTA
TTTGCCATCCAGCTGATATCCCCTATAGTGAGTCGTATTACATGGTCATAGCTGTTTCCTGGCAGCTCTG
GCCCGTGTCTCAAAATCTCTGATGTTACATTGCACAAGATAAAAATATATCATCATGCCTCCTCTAGACC
AGCCAGGACAGAAATGCCTCGACTTCGCTGCTACCCAAGGTTGCCGGGTGACGCACACCGTGGAAACGGA
TGAAGGCACGAACCCAGTGGACATAAGCCTGTTCGGTTCGTAAGCTGTAATGCAAGTAGCGTATGCGCTC
ACGCAACTGGTCCAGAACCTTGACCGAACGCAGCGGTGGTAACGGCGCAGTGGCGGTTTTCATGGCTTGT
TATGACTGTTTTTTTGGGGTACAGTCTATGCCTCGGGCATCCAAGCAGCAAGCGCGTTACGCCGTGGGTC
GATGTTTGATGTTATGGAGCAGCAACGATGTTACGCAGCAGGGCAGTCGCCCTAAAACAAAGTTAAACAT
TATGAGGGAAGCGGTGATCGCCGAAGTATCGACTCAACTATCAGAGGTAGTTGGCGTCATCGAGCGCCAT
CTCGAACCGACGTTGCTGGCCGTACATTTGTACGGCTCCGCAGTGGATGGCGGCCTGAAGCCACACAGTG
ATATTGATTTGCTGGTTACGGTGACCGTAAGGCTTGATGAAACAACGCGGCGAGCTTTGATCAACGACCT
TTTGGAAACTTCGGCTTCCCCTGGAGAGAGCGAGATTCTCCGCGCTGTAGAAGTCACCATTGTTGTGCAC
GACGACATCATTCCGTGGCGTTATCCAGCTAAGCGCGAACTGCAATTTGGAGAATGGCAGCGCAATGACA
TTCTTGCAGGTATCTTCGAGCCAGCCACGATCGACATTGATCTGGCTATCTTGCTGACAAAAGCAAGAGA
ACATAGCGTTGCCTTGGTAGGTCCAGCGGCGGAGGAACTCTTTGATCCGGTTCCTGAACAGGATCTATTT
GAGGCGCTAAATGAAACCTTAACGCTATGGAACTCGCCGCCCGACTGGGCTGGCGATGAGCGAAATGTAG
TGCTTACGTTGTCCCGCATTTGGTACAGCGCAGTAACCGGCAAAATCGCGCCGAAGGATGTCGCTGCCGA
CTGGGCAATGGAGCGCCTGCCGGCCCAGTATCAGCCCGTCATACTTGAAGCTAGACAGGCTTATCTTGGA
CAAGAAGAAGATCGCTTGGCCTCGCGCGCAGATCAGTTGGAAGAATTTGTCCACTACGTGAAAGGCGAGA
TCACCAAGGTAGTCGGCAAATAACCCTCGAGCCACCCATGACCAAAATCCCTTAACGTGAGTTACGCGTC
GTTCCACTGAGCGTCAGACCCCGTAGAAAAGATCAAAGGATCTTCTTGAGATCCTTTTTTTCTGCGCGTA
ATCTGCTGCTTGCAAACAAAAAAACCACCGCTACCAGCGGTGGTTTGTTTGCCGGATCAAGAGCTACCAA
CTCTTTTTCCGAAGGTAACTGGCTTCAGCAGAGCGCAGATACCAAATACTGTTCTTCTAGTGTAGCCGTA
GTTAGGCCACCACTTCAAGAACTCTGTAGCACCGCCTACATACCTCGCTCTGCTAATCCTGTTACCAGTG
GCTGCTGCCAGTGGCGATAAGTCGTGTCTTACCGGGTTGGACTCAAGACGATAGTTACCGGATAAGGCGC
AGCGGTCGGGCTGAACGGGGGGTTCGTGCACACAGCCCAGCTTGGAGCGAACGACCTACACCGAACTGAG
ATACCTACAGCGTGAGCTATGAGAAAGCGCCACGCTTCCCGAAGGGAGAAAGGCGGACAGGTATCCGGTA
AGCGGCAGGGTCGGAACAGGAGAGCGCACGAGGGAGCTTCCAGGGGGAAACGCCTGGTATCTTTATAGTC
CTGTCGGGTTTCGCCACCTCTGACTTGAGCGTCGATTTTTGTGATGCTCGTCAGGGGGGCGGAGCCTATG
GAAAAACGCCAGCAACGCGGCCTTTTTACGGTTCCTGGCCTTTTGCTGGCCTTTTGCTCACATGTTCTTT
CCTGCGTTATCCCCTGATTCTGTGGATAACCGTATTACCGCCTTTGAGTGAGCTGATACCGCTCGCCGCA
GCCGAACGACCGAGCGCAGCGAGTCAGTGAGCGAGGAAGCGGAAGAGCGCCCAATACGCAAACCGCCTCT
CCCCGCGCGTTGGCCGATTCATTAATGCAGCTGGCACGACAGGTTTCCCGACTGGAAAGCGGGCAGTGAG
CGCAACGCAATTAATACGCGTACCGCTAGCCAGGAAGAGTTTGTAGAAACGCAAAAAGGCCATCCGTCAG
GATGGCCTTCTGCTTAGTTTGATGCCTGGCAGTTTATGGCGGGCGTCCTGCCCGCCACCCTCCGGGCCGT
TGCTTCACAACGTTCAAATCCGCTCCCGGCGG
Features (pLannotate 1.2.2; 12 found; start..end, strand, type, name):
     41..84      +  terminator     rrnB T1 terminator: Escherichia coli rrnB; transcription terminator T1 from the E. coli rrnB gene
    131..167     -  CDS            lacZα (fragment): LacZα fragment of β-galactosidase; lacZ fragment
    183..282     +  protein_bind   attL1: mutant version of attL; recombination site for the Gateway® LR reaction LR Clonase™
    288..4100    +  CDS            SCAF8: SCAF8_HUMAN - Also known as CCAP7 From Homo sapiens (Human).
   4105..4204    -  protein_bind   attL2: mutant version of attL; recombination site for the Gateway® LR reaction LR Clonase™
   4222..4240    -  promoter       T7 promoter: promoter for bacteriophage T7 RNA polymerase
   4430..4453    +  promoter       Pc promoter (fragment): intI1 (promoter lies within the coding sequence); class 1 integron promoter
   4629..4685    +  CDS            GmR (fragment): gentamycin acetyltransferase; aacC1; confers resistance to gentamycin
   4692..5483    +  CDS            SmR: aminoglycoside adenylyltransferase (Murphy, 1985); aadA; confers resistance to spectinomycin and streptomycin
   5576..6164    +  rep_origin     ori: high-copy-number ColE1/pMB1/pBR322/pUC origin of replication
   6347..6439    +  CDS            lacI (fragment): lac repressor; lacI; The lac repressor binds to the lac operator to inhibit transcription in E. coli. This inhibition can be relieved by adding lactose or isopropyl-β-D-thiogalactopyranoside (IPTG).
   6494..6521    -  terminator     rrnB T2 terminator: transcription terminator T2 from the E. coli rrnB gene
