[The description below was written by a language model from this plasmid's Addgene catalogue record and pLannotate feature annotations shown in this document.]
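Description:
pDONR223 SCAF8_isoD_CRISPR_resistant is a Gateway entry clone built on the pDONR223 backbone, carrying the human SCAF8 (also known as RBM16) isoform D coding sequence. The 6.6 kb plasmid is propagated in E. coli from a high-copy ColE1/pUC-type origin. It is selected with spectinomycin through the aadA (SmR) aminoglycoside adenylyltransferase gene, which lies downstream of a class 1 integron Pc promoter fragment and a short gentamicin-resistance remnant. The rrnB T1 and T2 terminators sit upstream of the cloning region and help insulate it from read-through transcription. Small lacZα and lacI fragments are backbone remnants with no evident function here.

The roughly 3.8 kb SCAF8 open reading frame is flanked by attL1 and attL2 sites. This shows that the BP reaction has already taken place and that the insert is ready to be moved by LR recombination into any attR-containing destination vector. No eukaryotic promoter, tag or reporter is annotated, so the plasmid is a shuttle for the coding sequence rather than an expression construct. The only promoter next to the insert is a T7 promoter beyond attL2, oriented back toward the insert on the antisense strand. The insert carries synonymous mutations that preserve the protein sequence but make it resistant to the guide RNAs used in the depositor's study of SCAF4 and SCAF8 in mRNA anti-termination. Such a design would allow SCAF8 to be re-expressed in cells where the endogenous gene is targeted by CRISPR, although the record itself states the purpose only as a donor for Gateway cloning. The depositor and repository-sequenced records are the same length and show the same features in the same order, differing only in the coordinate start point.
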