Addgene plasmid #122468: pDONR223 SCAF8_isoD_CRISPR_resistant
Purpose: pDONR for Gateway cloning
Depositing lab: Jesper Svejstrup. Depositing organization: Francis Crick Institute. Publication: SCAF4 and SCAF8, mRNA Anti-Terminator Proteins. Gregersen LH, Mitter R, Ugalde AP, Nojima T, Proudfoot NJ, Agami R, Stewart A, Svejstrup JQ. Cell. 2019 May 10. pii: S0092-8674(19)30457-X. doi: 10.1016/j.cell.2019.04.038. PubMed 31104839.
Backbone
  Vector backbone: pDONR223
  Backbone size w/o insert (bp): 2796
  Total vector size (bp): 6612
  Vector type: Gateway cloning
Growth in bacteria
  Bacterial resistance: Spectinomycin, 50 μg/mL
  Growth temperature: 37°C
  Growth strain: DH5alpha
  Copy number: High Copy
Gene/Insert
  Gene/Insert name: SCAF8 isoform D CRISPR resistant
  Species: H. sapiens (human)
  Insert size (bp): 3816
  Mutation: Synonymous mutations conferring resistance to gRNAs described in Gregersen et al.
  GenBank ID: NM_014892.4
  Entrez Gene: SCAF8 (a.k.a. RBM16)
  Cloning method: Gateway Cloning
  Sequencing primers: 5′ M13 forward; 3′ M13 reverse
Terms and licenses: Academic/Nonprofit Terms; Industry Terms: Not Available to Industry
How to cite: pDONR223 SCAF8_isoD_CRISPR_resistant was a gift from Jesper Svejstrup (Addgene plasmid # 122468 ; http://n2t.net/addgene:122468 ; RRID:Addgene_122468)
